Addgene plasmid #193089: FUW-cFos
Purpose: constitutive expression of mouse cFos in mammalian cells
Depositing lab: Filipe Pereira. Depositing organization: Center for Neuroscience and Cell Biology, University of Coimbra. Publication: GATA2 mitotic bookmarking is required for definitive haematopoiesis. Silverio-Alves R, Kurochkin I, Rydstrom A, Vazquez Echegaray C, Haider J, Nicholls M, Rode C, Thelaus L, Lindgren AY, Ferreira AG, Brandao R, Larsson J, de Bruijn MFTR, Martin-Gonzalez J, Pereira CF. Nat Commun. 2023 Aug 14;14(1):4645. doi: 10.1038/s41467-023-40391-x. PubMed 37580379.
Backbone
  Vector backbone: FUW
  Vector type: Mammalian Expression, Lentiviral
Growth in bacteria
  Bacterial resistance: Ampicillin, 100 μg/mL
  Growth temperature: 37°C
  Growth strain: NEB Stable
  Copy number: High Copy
Gene/Insert
  Gene/Insert name: cFos
  Species: M. musculus (mouse)
  Promoter: Ubc
  Cloning method: Ligation Independent Cloning
  Sequencing primers: 5′ TGAAGCTCCGGTTTTGAACT
Terms and licenses: Academic/Nonprofit Terms; Industry Terms: Not Available to Industry
How to cite: FUW-cFos was a gift from Filipe Pereira (Addgene plasmid # 193089 ; http://n2t.net/addgene:193089 ; RRID:Addgene_193089)
