[The description below was written by a language model from this plasmid's Addgene catalogue record and pLannotate feature annotations shown in this document.]
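Description:
FUW-cFos is a lentiviral transfer plasmid of about 8.4 kb, built on the FUW backbone, for constitutive expression of mouse cFos in mammalian cells. It is propagated in bacteria through a high-copy ColE1/pUC-type origin and selected with ampicillin through a β-lactamase gene driven by its own promoter. A small fragment of the pBR322 bom region is also annotated.

The viral portion follows a third-generation HIV-1 design. A CMV enhancer and promoter sit upstream of a truncated 5' LTR, so full-length vector RNA can be transcribed in packaging cells. This is followed by the Ψ packaging signal with an adjoining gag fragment, the Rev response element for Rev-dependent nuclear export of the genomic transcript, and the cPPT/CTS, which generally improves transduction. The internal expression cassette uses the human ubiquitin C promoter to drive the mouse Fos coding sequence. Fos encodes the nuclear phosphoprotein that partners with JUN in the AP-1 transcription factor. No epitope tag, fluorescent reporter or mammalian selection marker is annotated. A short multiple-cloning-site remnant and a WPRE, which enhances transcript stability and expression, lie downstream of the insert. The cassette ends in a nef fragment, a second truncated LTR element (labelled by the annotation tool as a 5' LTR, although it occupies the 3' position) and a bovine growth hormone polyadenylation signal.

The plasmid supplies no viral proteins, so helper packaging and envelope plasmids are needed to produce particles that integrate the UbC-Fos cassette into target cells. The associated publication concerns GATA2 mitotic bookmarking in definitive haematopoiesis, but the record does not state the specific experimental role of cFos.
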