Features (pLannotate 1.2.2; 19 found; start..end, strand, type, name):
     30..82      -  misc_feature   bom (fragment): basis of mobility region from pBR322
    237..616     +  enhancer       CMV enhancer: human cytomegalovirus immediate early enhancer
    617..816     +  promoter       CMV promoter: human cytomegalovirus (CMV) immediate early promoter
    834..1014    +  LTR            5' LTR (truncated): truncated 5' long terminal repeat (LTR) from HIV-1
   1061..1186    +  misc_feature   HIV-1 Ψ: packaging signal of human immunodeficiency virus type 1
   1170..1533    +  CDS            HIV-1 gag (fragment): gag protein from human immunodeficiency virus 1; gag
   1679..1912    +  misc_feature   RRE: The Rev response element (RRE) of HIV-1 allows for Rev-dependent mRNA export from the nucleus to the cytoplasm.
   2289..2389    +  CDS            Rev (fragment): human immunodeficiency virus 1 (HIV-1) Rev protein; rev; enhances nuclear export of unspliced and incompletely spliced viral mRNAs
   2439..2556    +  misc_feature   cPPT/CTS: central polypurine tract and central termination sequence of HIV-1
   2621..3832    +  promoter       UbC promoter: human ubiquitin C promoter
   3853..4992    +  CDS            Fos: FOS_MOUSE - Experimental evidence at protein level: Swiss-Prot protein existence level 1. Nuclear phosphoprotein which forms a tight but non-covalently linked complex with the JUN/AP-1 transcription factor. On TGF-beta activation, forms a multimeric SMAD3/SMAD4/JUN/FOS complex, at the AP1/SMAD-binding site to regulate TGF-beta-mediated signaling (By similarity). Has a critical function in regulating the development of cells destined to form and maintain the skeleton. It is thought to have an important role in signal transduction, cell proliferation and differentiation. In growing cells, activa
   5002..5024    +  misc_feature   MCS (fragment): pBluescript multiple cloning site
   5024..5612    +  misc_feature   WPRE: woodchuck hepatitis virus posttranscriptional regulatory element
   5549..6130    +  CDS            nef (fragment): NEF_HV1H2 - Experimental evidence at protein level: Swiss-Prot protein existence level 1. Extracellular Nef protein targets CD4(+) T-lymphocytes for apoptosis by interacting with CXCR4 surface receptors. From Human immunodeficiency virus type 1 group M subtype B (isolate HXB2) (HIV-1).
   6137..6317    +  LTR            5' LTR (truncated): truncated 5' long terminal repeat (LTR) from HIV-1
   6349..6460    +  polyA_signal   bGH poly(A) signal: bovine growth hormone polyadenylation signal
   6606..7194    -  rep_origin     ori: high-copy-number ColE1/pMB1/pBR322/pUC origin of replication
   7365..8225    -  CDS            AmpR: β-lactamase; bla; confers resistance to ampicillin, carbenicillin, and related antibiotics
   8226..8330    -  promoter       AmpR promoter: bla
>Addgene plasmid #193089 | FUW-cFos | addgene full sequence | sequence record 382211 | Addgene NGS Result
TCGACGGATCGGGAGATCTCCCGATCCCCTATGGTGCACTCTCAGTACAATCTGCTCTGATGCCGCATAG
TTAAGCCAGTATCTGCTCCCTGCTTGTGTGTTGGAGGTCGCTGAGTAGTGCGCGAGCAAAATTTAAGCTA
CAACAAGGCAAGGCTTGACCGACAATTGCATGAAGAATCTGCTTAGGGTTAGGCGTTTTGCGCTGCTTCG
CGATGTACGGGCCAGATATACGCGTTGACATTGATTATTGACTAGTTATTAATAGTAATCAATTACGGGG
TCATTAGTTCATAGCCCATATATGGAGTTCCGCGTTACATAACTTACGGTAAATGGCCCGCCTGGCTGAC
CGCCCAACGACCCCCGCCCATTGACGTCAATAATGACGTATGTTCCCATAGTAACGCCAATAGGGACTTT
CCATTGACGTCAATGGGTGGAGTATTTACGGTAAACTGCCCACTTGGCAGTACATCAAGTGTATCATATG
CCAAGTACGCCCCCTATTGACGTCAATGACGGTAAATGGCCCGCCTGGCATTATGCCCAGTACATGACCT
TATGGGACTTTCCTACTTGGCAGTACATCTACGTATTAGTCATCGCTATTACCATGGTGATGCGGTTTTG
GCAGTACATCAATGGGCGTGGATAGCGGTTTGACTCACGGGGATTTCCAAGTCTCCACCCCATTGACGTC
AATGGGAGTTTGTTTTGGCACCAAAATCAACGGGACTTTCCAAAATGTCGTAACAACTCCGCCCCATTGA
CGCAAATGGGCGGTAGGCGTGTACGGTGGGAGGTCTATATAAGCAGCGCGTTTTGCCTGTACTGGGTCTC
TCTGGTTAGACCAGATCTGAGCCTGGGAGCTCTCTGGCTAACTAGGGAACCCACTGCTTAAGCCTCAATA
AAGCTTGCCTTGAGTGCTTCAAGTAGTGTGTGCCCGTCTGTTGTGTGACTCTGGTAACTAGAGATCCCTC
AGACCCTTTTAGTCAGTGTGGAAAATCTCTAGCAGTGGCGCCCGAACAGGGACTTGAAAGCGAAAGGGAA
ACCAGAGGAGCTCTCTCGACGCAGGACTCGGCTTGCTGAAGCGCGCACGGCAAGAGGCGAGGGGCGGCGA
CTGGTGAGTACGCCAAAAATTTTGACTAGCGGAGGCTAGAAGGAGAGAGATGGGTGCGAGAGCGTCAGTA
TTAAGCGGGGGAGAATTAGATCGCGATGGGAAAAAATTCGGTTAAGGCCAGGGGGAAAGAAAAAATATAA
ATTAAAACATATAGTATGGGCAAGCAGGGAGCTAGAACGATTCGCAGTTAATCCTGGCCTGTTAGAAACA
TCAGAAGGCTGTAGACAAATACTGGGACAGCTACAACCATCCCTTCAGACAGGATCAGAAGAACTTAGAT
CATTATATAATACAGTAGCAACCCTCTATTGTGTGCATCAAAGGATAGAGATAAAAGACACCAAGGAAGC
TTTAGACAAGATAGAGGAAGAGCAAAACAAAAGTAAGACCACCGCACAGCAAGCGGCCGCTGATCTTCAG
ACCTGGAGGAGGAGATATGAGGGACAATTGGAGAAGTGAATTATATAAATATAAAGTAGTAAAAATTGAA
CCATTAGGAGTAGCACCCACCAAGGCAAAGAGAAGAGTGGTGCAGAGAGAAAAAAGAGCAGTGGGAATAG
GAGCTTTGTTCCTTGGGTTCTTGGGAGCAGCAGGAAGCACTATGGGCGCAGCGTCAATGACGCTGACGGT
ACAGGCCAGACAATTATTGTCTGGTATAGTGCAGCAGCAGAACAATTTGCTGAGGGCTATTGAGGCGCAA
CAGCATCTGTTGCAACTCACAGTCTGGGGCATCAAGCAGCTCCAGGCAAGAATCCTGGCTGTGGAAAGAT
ACCTAAAGGATCAACAGCTCCTGGGGATTTGGGGTTGCTCTGGAAAACTCATTTGCACCACTGCTGTGCC
TTGGAATGCTAGTTGGAGTAATAAATCTCTGGAACAGATTTGGAATCACACGACCTGGATGGAGTGGGAC
AGAGAAATTAACAATTACACAAGCTTAATACACTCCTTAATTGAAGAATCGCAAAACCAGCAAGAAAAGA
ATGAACAAGAATTATTGGAATTAGATAAATGGGCAAGTTTGTGGAATTGGTTTAACATAACAAATTGGCT
GTGGTATATAAAATTATTCATAATGATAGTAGGAGGCTTGGTAGGTTTAAGAATAGTTTTTGCTGTACTT
TCTATAGTGAATAGAGTTAGGCAGGGATATTCACCATTATCGTTTCAGACCCACCTCCCAACCCCGAGGG
GACCCGACAGGCCCGAAGGAATAGAAGAAGAAGGTGGAGAGAGAGACAGAGACAGATCCATTCGATTAGT
GAACGGATCGGCACTGCGTGCGCCAATTCTGCAGACAAATGGCAGTATTCATCCACAATTTTAAAAGAAA
AGGGGGGATTGGGGGGTACAGTGCAGGGGAAAGAATAGTAGACATAATAGCAACAGACATACAAACTAAA
GAATTACAAAAACAAATTACAAAAATTCAAAATTTTCGGGTTTATTACAGGGACAGCAGAGATCCAGTTT
GGTTAATTAACCCGTGTCGGCTCCAGATCTGGCCTCCGCGCCGGGTTTTGGCGCCTCCCGCGGGCGCCCC
CCTCCTCACGGCGAGCGCTGCCACGTCAGACGAAGGGCGCAGCGAGCGTCCTGATCCTTCCGCCCGGACG
CTCAGGACAGCGGCCCGCTGCTCATAAGACTCGGCCTTAGAACCCCAGTATCAGCAGAAGGACATTTTAG
GACGGGACTTGGGTGACTCTAGGGCACTGGTTTTCTTTCCAGAGAGCGGAACAGGCGAGGAAAAGTAGTC
CCTTCTCGGCGATTCTGCGGAGGGATCTCCGTGGGGCGGTGAACGCCGATGATTATATAAGGACGCGCCG
GGTGTGGCACAGCTAGTTCCGTCGCAGCCGGGATTTGGGTCGCGGTTCTTGTTTGTGGATCGCTGTGATC
GTCACTTGGTGAGTAGCGGGCTGCTGGGCTGGCCGGGGCTTTCGTGGCCGCCGGGCCGCTCGGTGGGACG
GAAGCGTGTGGAGAGACCGCCAAGGGCTGTAGTCTGGGTCCGCGAGCAAGGTTGCCCTGAACTGGGGGTT
GGGGGGAGCGCAGCAAAATGGCGGCTGTTCCCGAGTCTTGAATGGAAGACGCTTGTGAGGCGGGCTGTGA
GGTCGTTGAAACAAGGTGGGGGGCATGGTGGGCGGCAAGAACCCAAGGTCTTGAGGCCTTCGCTAATGCG
GGAAAGCTCTTATTCGGGTGAGATGGGCTGGGGCACCATCTGGGGACCCTGACGTGAAGTTTGTCACTGA
CTGGAGAACTCGGTTTGTCGTCTGTTGCGGGGGCGGCAGTTATGGCGGTGCCGTTGGGCAGTGCACCCGT
ACCTTTGGGAGCGCGCGCCCTCGTCGTGTCGTGACGTCACCCGTTCTGTTGGCTTATAATGCAGGGTGGG
GCCACCTGCCGGTAGGTGTGCGGTAGGCTTTTCTCCGTCGCAGGACGCAGGGTTCGGGCCTAGGGTAGGC
TCTCCTGAATCGACAGGCGCCGGACCTCTGGTGAGGGGAGGGATAAGTGAGGCGTCAGTTTCTTTGGTCG
GTTTTATGTACCTATCTTCTTAAGTAGCTGAAGCTCCGGTTTTGAACTATGCGCTCGGGGTTGGCGAGTG
TGTTTTGTGAAGTTTTTTAGGCACCTTTTGAAATGTAATCATTTGGGTCAATATGTAATTTTCAGTGTTA
GACTAGTAAATTGTCCGCTAAATTCTGGCCGTTTTTGGCTTTTTTGTTAGACGAAGCTTGGGCCCGGGAT
CCATGATGTTCTCGGGTTTCAACGCCGACTACGAGGCGTCATCCTCCCGCTGCAGTAGCGCCTCCCCGGC
CGGGGACAGCCTTTCCTACTACCATTCCCCAGCCGACTCCTTCTCCAGCATGGGCTCTCCTGTCAACACA
CAGGACTTTTGCGCAGATCTGTCCGTCTCTAGTGCCAACTTTATCCCCACGGTGACAGCCATCTCCACCA
GCCCAGACCTGCAGTGGCTGGTGCAGCCCACTCTGGTCTCCTCCGTGGCCCCATCGCAGACCAGAGCGCC
CCATCCTTACGGACTCCCCACCCAGTCTGCTGGGGCTTACGCCAGAGCGGGAATGGTGAAGACCGTGTCA
GGAGGCAGAGCGCAGAGCATCGGCAGAAGGGGCAAAGTAGAGCAGCTATCTCCTGAAGAGGAAGAGAAAC
GGAGAATCCGAAGGGAACGGAATAAGATGGCTGCAGCCAAGTGCCGGAATCGGAGGAGGGAGCTGACAGA
TACACTCCAAGCGGAGACAGATCAACTTGAAGATGAGAAGTCTGCGTTGCAGACTGAGATTGCCAATCTG
CTGAAAGAGAAGGAAAAACTGGAGTTTATTTTGGCAGCCCACCGACCTGCCTGCAAGATCCCCGATGACC
TTGGCTTCCCAGAGGAGATGTCTGTGGCCTCCCTGGATTTGACTGGAGGTCTGCCTGAGGCTTCCACCCC
AGAGTCTGAGGAGGCCTTCACCCTGCCCCTTCTCAACGACCCTGAGCCCAAGCCATCCTTGGAGCCAGTC
AAGAGCATCAGCAACGTGGAGCTGAAGGCAGAACCCTTTGATGACTTCTTGTTTCCGGCATCATCTAGGC
CCAGTGGCTCAGAGACCTCCCGCTCTGTGCCAGATGTGGACCTGTCCGGTTCCTTCTATGCAGCAGACTG
GGAGCCTCTGCACAGCAATTCCTTGGGGATGGGGCCCATGGTCACAGAGCTGGAGCCCCTGTGTACTCCC
GTGGTCACCTGTACTCCGGGCTGCACTACTTACACGTCTTCCTTTGTCTTCACCTACCCTGAAGCTGACT
CCTTCCCAAGCTGTGCCGCTGCCCACCGAAAGGGCAGCAGCAGCAACGAGCCCTCCTCCGACTCCCTGAG
CTCACCCACGCTGCTGGCCCTGTGAGGATCCATTCGATATCAAGCTTATCGATAATCAACCTCTGGATTA
CAAAATTTGTGAAAGATTGACTGGTATTCTTAACTATGTTGCTCCTTTTACGCTATGTGGATACGCTGCT
TTAATGCCTTTGTATCATGCTATTGCTTCCCGTATGGCTTTCATTTTCTCCTCCTTGTATAAATCCTGGT
TGCTGTCTCTTTATGAGGAGTTGTGGCCCGTTGTCAGGCAACGTGGCGTGGTGTGCACTGTGTTTGCTGA
CGCAACCCCCACTGGTTGGGGCATTGCCACCACCTGTCAGCTCCTTTCCGGGACTTTCGCTTTCCCCCTC
CCTATTGCCACGGCGGAACTCATCGCCGCCTGCCTTGCCCGCTGCTGGACAGGGGCTCGGCTGTTGGGCA
CTGACAATTCCGTGGTGTTGTCGGGGAAATCATCGTCCTTTCCTTGGCTGCTCGCCTGTGTTGCCACCTG
GATTCTGCGCGGGACGTCCTTCTGCTACGTCCCTTCGGCCCTCAATCCAGCGGACCTTCCTTCCCGCGGC
CTGCTGCCGGCTCTGCGGCCTCTTCCGCGTCTTCGCCTTCGCCCTCAGACGAGTCGGATCTCCCTTTGGG
CCGCCTCCCCGCATCGATACCGTCGACCTCGAGACCTAGAAAAACATGGAGCAATCACAAGTAGCAATAC
AGCAGCTACCAATGCTGATTGTGCCTGGCTAGAAGCACAAGAGGAGGAGGAGGTGGGTTTTCCAGTCACA
CCTCAGGTACCTTTAAGACCAATGACTTACAAGGCAGCTGTAGATCTTAGCCACTTTTTAAAAGAAAAGG
GGGGACTGGAAGGGCTAATTCACTCCCAACGAAGACAAGATATCCTTGATCTGTGGATCTACCACACACA
AGGCTACTTCCCTGATTGGCAGAACTACACACCAGGGCCAGGGATCAGATATCCACTGACCTTTGGATGG
TGCTACAAGCTAGTACCAGTTGAGCAAGAGAAGGTAGAAGAAGCCAATGAAGGAGAGAACACCCGCTTGT
TACACCCTGTGAGCCTGCATGGGATGGATGACCCGGAGAGAGAAGTATTAGAGTGGAGGTTTGACAGCCG
CCTAGCATTTCATCACATGGCCCGAGAGCTGCATCCGGACTGTACTGGGTCTCTCTGGTTAGACCAGATC
TGAGCCTGGGAGCTCTCTGGCTAACTAGGGAACCCACTGCTTAAGCCTCAATAAAGCTTGCCTTGAGTGC
TTCAAGTAGTGTGTGCCCGTCTGTTGTGTGACTCTGGTAACTAGAGATCCCTCAGACCCTTTTAGTCAGT
GTGGAAAATCTCTAGCAGGGCCCGTTTAAACCCGCTGATCAGCCTCGACTGTGCCTTCTAGTTGCCAGCC
ATCTGTTGTTTGCCCCTCCCCCGTGCCTTCCTTGACCCTGGAAGGTGCCACTCCCACTGTCCTTTCCTAA
TAAAATGAGGAAATTGCATCGCATTGTCTGAGTAGGTGTCATTCTATTCTGGGGGGTGGGGTGGGGCAGG
ACAGCAAGGGGGAGGATTGGGAAGACAATAGCAGGCATGTGAGCAAAAGGCCAGCAAAAGGCCAGGAACC
GTAAAAAGGCCGCGTTGCTGGCGTTTTTCCATAGGCTCCGCCCCCCTGACGAGCATCACAAAAATCGACG
CTCAAGTCAGAGGTGGCGAAACCCGACAGGACTATAAAGATACCAGGCGTTTCCCCCTGGAAGCTCCCTC
GTGCGCTCTCCTGTTCCGACCCTGCCGCTTACCGGATACCTGTCCGCCTTTCTCCCTTCGGGAAGCGTGG
CGCTTTCTCATAGCTCACGCTGTAGGTATCTCAGTTCGGTGTAGGTCGTTCGCTCCAAGCTGGGCTGTGT
GCACGAACCCCCCGTTCAGCCCGACCGCTGCGCCTTATCCGGTAACTATCGTCTTGAGTCCAACCCGGTA
AGACACGACTTATCGCCACTGGCAGCAGCCACTGGTAACAGGATTAGCAGAGCGAGGTATGTAGGCGGTG
CTACAGAGTTCTTGAAGTGGTGGCCTAACTACGGCTACACTAGAAGAACAGTATTTGGTATCTGCGCTCT
GCTGAAGCCAGTTACCTTCGGAAAAAGAGTTGGTAGCTCTTGATCCGGCAAACAAACCACCGCTGGTAGC
GGTGGTTTTTTTGTTTGCAAGCAGCAGATTACGCGCAGAAAAAAAGGATCTCAAGAAGATCCTTTGATCT
TTTCTACGGGGTCTGACGCTCAGTGGAACGAAAACTCACGTTAAGGGATTTTGGTCATGAGATTATCAAA
AAGGATCTTCACCTAGATCCTTTTAAATTAAAAATGAAGTTTTAAATCAATCTAAAGTATATATGAGTAA
ACTTGGTCTGACAGTTACCAATGCTTAATCAGTGAGGCACCTATCTCAGCGATCTGTCTATTTCGTTCAT
CCATAGTTGCCTGACTCCCCGTCGTGTAGATAACTACGATACGGGAGGGCTTACCATCTGGCCCCAGTGC
TGCAATGATACCGCGAGACCCACGCTCACCGGCTCCAGATTTATCAGCAATAAACCAGCCAGCCGGAAGG
GCCGAGCGCAGAAGTGGTCCTGCAACTTTATCCGCCTCCATCCAGTCTATTAATTGTTGCCGGGAAGCTA
GAGTAAGTAGTTCGCCAGTTAATAGTTTGCGCAACGTTGTTGCCATTGCTACAGGCATCGTGGTGTCACG
CTCGTCGTTTGGTATGGCTTCATTCAGCTCCGGTTCCCAACGATCAAGGCGAGTTACATGATCCCCCATG
TTGTGCAAAAAAGCGGTTAGCTCCTTCGGTCCTCCGATCGTTGTCAGAAGTAAGTTGGCCGCAGTGTTAT
CACTCATGGTTATGGCAGCACTGCATAATTCTCTTACTGTCATGCCATCCGTAAGATGCTTTTCTGTGAC
TGGTGAGTACTCAACCAAGTCATTCTGAGAATAGTGTATGCGGCGACCGAGTTGCTCTTGCCCGGCGTCA
ATACGGGATAATACCGCGCCACATAGCAGAACTTTAAAAGTGCTCATCATTGGAAAACGTTCTTCGGGGC
GAAAACTCTCAAGGATCTTACCGCTGTTGAGATCCAGTTCGATGTAACCCACTCGTGCACCCAACTGATC
TTCAGCATCTTTTACTTTCACCAGCGTTTCTGGGTGAGCAAAAACAGGAAGGCAAAATGCCGCAAAAAAG
GGAATAAGGGCGACACGGAAATGTTGAATACTCATACTCTTCCTTTTTCAATATTATTGAAGCATTTATC
AGGGTTATTGTCTCATGAGCGGATACATATTTGAATGTATTTAGAAAAATAAACAAATAGGGGTTCCGCG
CACATTTCCCCGAAAAGTGCCACCTGACG
